Addgene plasmid #29636: pDONRHYG
Purpose: (Empty Backbone)
Depositing lab: David_L Andrews & Scott Gold. Depositing organization: University of Georgia. Publication: DelsGate, a robust and rapid gene deletion construction method. Garcia-Pedrajas MD, Nadal M, Kapa LB, Perlin MH, Andrews DL, Gold SE. Fungal Genet Biol. 2008 Apr . 45(4):379-88. 10.1016/j.fgb.2007.11.001 PubMed 18248826.
Backbone
  Vector backbone: pDONR201
  Backbone manufacturer: Invitrogen
  Backbone size (bp): 4470
  Vector type: Gateway donor
Growth in bacteria
  Bacterial resistance: Kanamycin, 50 μg/mL
  Growth temperature: 37°C
  Growth strain: Unknown
  Growth instructions: DB3.1 (ccdB resistant)
  Copy number: High Copy
Gene/Insert
  Gene/Insert name: None (alt name: DelsGate)
  Cloning method: Gateway Cloning
  Sequencing primers: 5′ n/a
Terms and licenses: Academic/Nonprofit Terms; Industry Terms
Depositor comments: This plasmid is a DelsGate vector that contains a selectable marker for the transformation of Basidiomycete fungi.
How to cite: pDONRHYG was a gift from David_L Andrews & Scott Gold (Addgene plasmid # 29636 ; http://n2t.net/addgene:29636 ; RRID:Addgene_29636)
