[The description below was written by a language model from this plasmid's Addgene catalogue record.]
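Description:
pDONRHYG is an empty Gateway donor vector built on the Invitrogen pDONR201 backbone (listed backbone size 4470 bp) and adapted for the DelsGate method of building fungal gene deletion constructs. It is a high-copy plasmid selected in bacteria with kanamycin. Like other unrecombined donor vectors, it carries the ccdB counter-selection gene within its Gateway cassette. The record accordingly calls for a ccdB-resistant host such as DB3.1 for propagation. In a BP reaction, attB-flanked PCR products recombine with the donor's attP sites and displace the ccdB cassette, so that only recombinant clones survive in standard ccdB-sensitive strains.

The feature that sets this plasmid apart from its parent is a selectable marker for transformation of Basidiomycete fungi. The name suggests hygromycin resistance, but the record does not explicitly identify the marker gene, its promoter or terminator, or its position in the backbone. No feature table is provided to confirm these details, and no gene insert is present.

The associated publication title describes DelsGate as a robust and rapid gene deletion construction method. The vector is therefore intended to receive sequences from a target locus by Gateway recombination, giving a construct that already contains the fungal marker without conventional restriction-ligation cloning. The resulting plasmid would then be introduced into the fungus to replace the gene of interest by homologous recombination, with transformants recovered through the fungal marker. The record does not give details of how the flanks are designed or how the construct is prepared for transformation.
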