>Addgene plasmid #29636 | pDONRHYG | addgene partial sequence | sequence record 35099 | 29636 with Kan-R
TCGCGGCCTCGACGTTTCCCGTTGAATATGGCTCATAACACCCCTTGTATTACTGTTTATGTAAGCAGAC
AGTTTTATTGTTCATGATGATATATTTTTATCTTGTGCAATGTAACATCAGAGATTTTGAGACACGGGCC
AGAGCTGCAGCTGGATGGCAAATAATGATTTTATTTTGACTGATAGTGACCTGTTCGTTGCAACAAATTG
ATAAGCAATGCTTTCTTATAATGCCAACTTTGTACAAGAAAGCTGAACGAGAAACGTAAAATGATATAAA
TATCAATATATTAAATTAGATTTTGCATAAAAAACAGACTACATAATACTGTAAAACACAACATATCCAG
TCACTATGAATCAACTACTTAGATGGTATTAGTGACCTGTAGTCGACTAAGTTGGCAGCATCACCCGACG
CACTTTGCGCCGAATAAATACCTGTGACGGAAGATCACTTCGCAGAATAAATAAATCCTGGTGTCCCTGT
TGATACCGGGAAGCCCTGGGCCAACTTTTGGCGAAAATGAGACGTTGATCGGCACGTAAGAGGTTCCAAC
TTTCACCATAATGAAATAAGATCACTACCGGGCGTATTTTTTGAGTTATCGAGATTTTCAGGAGCTAAGG
AAGCTAAAATGGAGAAAAAAATCACTGGATATACCACCGTTGATATATCCCAATGGCATCGTAAAGAACA
TTTTGAGGCATTTCAGTCAGTTGCTCAATGTACCTATAACCAGACCGTTCAGCTGGATATTACGGCCTTT
TTAAAGACCGTAAAGAAAATAAGCACAAGTTTTATCCGGCCTTTATTCACATTCTTGCCCGCCTGATGAA
