>Addgene plasmid #29636 | pDONRHYG | addgene partial sequence | sequence record 37166 | Hygro-F 5'-gacggcaatttcgatgatg-3'
GCATCGTCCGATCCGGAGCCGGGACTGTCGGGCGTACACAAATCGCCCGCAGAAGCGCGGCCGTCTGGAC
CGATGGCTGTGTAGAAGTACTCGCCGATAGTGGAAACCGACGCCCCAGCACTCGTCCGAGGGCAAAGGAA
TAGAGTAGATGCCGACCGGGATCTGGGCAGCACCAAGACACGGAACTTCAACAGTCGTGAGTAGGTGGTG
ATCTGCATGTCCAAATCGTGAAACGTGAATCACGAACCACGAATCGTGAATAGCCACTTTGCGCGAAAAT
CACTGAATGCCGCCAAACCGACGCGACGCGAGTTGCGTGAAGTATTCGTGATTCACATTCACGATTGACG
ATTGTGAGTTGGTCGACGACATTCGCTAGCCAGACCAACACTCACGACTTTTTGAAGAGCGTTGCAGGCT
GAGCCAACTTTCTCCCTCACTCTTTGCTTTCTTCTCCATCACGCTCATTCCTTTTAAGTGTTCATCCGGT
ATCATTAGCACTATATCATAGTGAAACTCGCAACAACCCGGTCTTCGTCGCGAAAGCAACCCTCCATCGC
TGCTGCCTCTTGCAGTGAAGACCGCCACCATGCAGTCTACGCAGTCGAAGACCCTACACGTCCAGTTCGT
CCATTCTGGTCCTACACATTGTATCCACGCACCCAAGTCTGCCAACGTGGAGTAAGTGAACCTTTTTTTG
TCCTGTCGAGGCTCAACGTAGATCACAGGCTGATCATCCACACTCTTCTACCTTTTGACATTACGCAGTC
GACTTTT
