>Addgene plasmid #29636 | pDONRHYG | addgene partial sequence | sequence record 38412 | Hygro-R 5'-tatccacgccctcctacatc-3'
CTGCATCAGGTCGGAGACGCTGTCGAACTTTTCGATCAGAAACTTCTCGACAGACGTCGCGGTGAGTTCA
GGCTTTTTCATATCTCATTGCCCCCCGGGATCTGGCAACGGAAGGGTCAGACGAGAAAGTTGATGAAAGA
CGGGAGGGTGGAAATCAGGACAGACTCATGCTTATGTACCATGTCGCTCCAACAACTCAGCATCTCTATG
AACTTCCAGCCACCCATTCCGCATCGTGATTCTCATCGCCGCACAGACGCATTGCCATTGCAGGCGAGAA
GAAATGGCTCACATTTCGCGTCAGATTAGCGAAGAAAGTTTGCAGAGCTTGGTGTGCTGTGTCATTTTCT
TGAGCGCATAGAAGAAAAGTATTCGCGGAGCAAAGCAGTCTGAAAAGAGAGGTTGAGTGACGTTACTCGG
CAGCTTAGGTACAAGGCTGACGCAATAGGAAGGCGGCGGAATCAGTTGGAATTGTTCTTCAGCGACTAAC
AACAGCTTTGTGGTGCCCGAGAGAACAATTTTCCGATTGTCTCGCTTCCTTTAGCCACGCCATTTGTGAG
CGTCAGCGTTAGCTCAACTTTCATCGTGCCCAGATTTTTTTTTTGAAGTTTGCAGAACTCGCTGGTAGTT
ACCACGTTCTTCTTCCATTTTCTAGACGATTTTGCGACCTCTGTTACCCGATTACCATTCCTGATCGCTG
ATCTGGCCCTAATTTTTGATTTCCCGATTTGAACTTGGAACAAATGTGTTGATTTGTCAACTTGACAGCG
GGGTGGGGGTTTTTTTTTGGTT
